>Addgene plasmid #47184 | TAL3465 | depositor partial sequence | sequence record 67271 | Insert sequence
ATGGACTACAAAGACCATGACGGTGATTATAAAGATCATGACATCGATTACAAGGATGACGATGACAAGA
TGGCCCCCAAGAAGAAGAGGAAGGTGGGCATTCACCGCGGGGTACCTATGGTGGACTTGAGGACACTCGG
TTATTCGCAACAGCAACAGGAGAAAATCAAGCCTAAGGTCAGGAGCACCGTCGCGCAACACCACGAGGCG
CTTGTGGGGCATGGCTTCACTCATGCGCATATTGTCGCGCTTTCACAGCACCCTGCGGCGCTTGGGACGG
TGGCTGTCAAATACCAAGATATGATTGCGGCCCTGCCCGAAGCCACGCACGAGGCAATTGTAGGGGTCGG
TAAACAGTGGTCGGGAGCGCGAGCACTTGAGGCGCTGCTGACTGTGGCGGGTGAGCTTAGGGGGCCTCCG
CTCCAGCTCGACACCGGGCAGCTGCTGAAGATCGCGAAGAGAGGGGGAGTAACAGCGGTAGAGGCAGTGC
ACGCCTGGCGCAATGCGCTCACCGGGGCCCCCTTGAACCTGACCCCAGACCAGGTAGTCGCAATCGCGAA
CAATAATGGGGGAAAGCAAGCCCTGGAAACCGTGCAAAGGTTGTTGCCGGTCCTTTGTCAAGACCACGGC
CTTACACCGGAGCAAGTCGTGGCCATTGCATCCCACGACGGTGGCAAACAGGCTCTTGAGACGGTTCAGA
GACTTCTCCCAGTTCTCTGTCAAGCCCACGGGCTGACTCCCGATCAAGTTGTAGCGATTGCGAATAACAA
TGGAGGGAAACAAGCATTGGAGACTGTCCAACGGCTCCTTCCCGTGTTGTGTCAAGCCCACGGTTTGACG
CCTGCACAAGTGGTCGCCATCGCCAGCCATGATGGCGGTAAGCAGGCGCTGGAAACAGTACAGCGCCTGC
TGCCTGTACTGTGCCAGGATCATGGACTGACCCCAGACCAGGTAGTCGCAATCGCGTCGAACATTGGGGG
AAAGCAAGCCCTGGAAACCGTGCAAAGGTTGTTGCCGGTCCTTTGTCAAGACCACGGCCTTACACCGGAG
CAAGTCGTGGCCATTGCAAGCAATGGGGGTGGCAAACAGGCTCTTGAGACGGTTCAGAGACTTCTCCCAG
TTCTCTGTCAAGCCCACGGGCTGACTCCCGATCAAGTTGTAGCGATTGCGTCGCATGACGGAGGGAAACA
AGCATTGGAGACTGTCCAACGGCTCCTTCCCGTGTTGTGTCAAGCCCACGGTTTGACGCCTGCACAAGTG
GTCGCCATCGCCTCGAATGGCGGCGGTAAGCAGGCGCTGGAAACAGTACAGCGCCTGCTGCCTGTACTGT
GCCAGGATCATGGACTGACCCCAGACCAGGTAGTCGCAATCGCGTCAAACGGAGGGGGAAAGCAAGCCCT
GGAAACCGTGCAAAGGTTGTTGCCGGTCCTTTGTCAAGACCACGGCCTTACACCGGAGCAAGTCGTGGCC
ATTGCAAATAATAACGGTGGCAAACAGGCTCTTGAGACGGTTCAGAGACTTCTCCCAGTTCTCTGTCAAG
CCCACGGGCTGACTCCCGATCAAGTTGTAGCGATTGCGTCCAACGGTGGAGGGAAACAAGCATTGGAGAC
TGTCCAACGGCTCCTTCCCGTGTTGTGTCAAGCCCACGGTTTGACGCCTGCACAAGTGGTCGCCATCGCC
AGCCATGATGGCGGTAAGCAGGCGCTGGAAACAGTACAGCGCCTGCTGCCTGTACTGTGCCAGGATCATG
GACTGACCCCAGACCAGGTAGTCGCAATCGCGTCAAACGGAGGGGGAAAGCAAGCCCTGGAAACCGTGCA
AAGGTTGTTGCCGGTCCTTTGTCAAGACCACGGCCTTACACCGGAGCAAGTCGTGGCCATTGCATCCCAC
GACGGTGGCAAACAGGCTCTTGAGACGGTTCAGAGACTTCTCCCAGTTCTCTGTCAAGCCCACGGGCTGA
CTCCCGATCAAGTTGTAGCGATTGCGTCCAACGGTGGAGGGAAACAAGCATTGGAGACTGTCCAACGGCT
CCTTCCCGTGTTGTGTCAAGCCCACGGTTTGACGCCTGCACAAGTGGTCGCCATCGCCAGCCATGATGGC
GGTAAGCAGGCGCTGGAAACAGTACAGCGCCTGCTGCCTGTACTGTGCCAGGATCATGGACTGACACCCG
AACAGGTGGTCGCCATTGCTTCTAATGGGGGAGGACGGCCAGCCTTGGAG
