>Addgene plasmid #47184 | TAL3465 | addgene partial sequence | sequence record 68693 | JDS-TALEN-F 5'-TAGGGGTCGGTAAACAGTGG-3'
TGTGGCGGGTGAGCTTAGGGGGCCTCCGCTCCAGCTCGACACCGGGCAGCTGCTGAAGATCGCGAAGAGA
GGGGGAGTAACAGCGGTAGAGGCAGTGCACGCCTGGCGCAATGCGCTCACCGGGGCCCCCTTGAACCTGA
CCCCAGACCAGGTAGTCGCAATCGCGAACAATAATGGGGGAAAGCAAGCCCTGGAAACCGTGCAAAGGTT
GTTGCCGGTCCTTTGTCAAGACCACGGCCTTACACCGGAGCAAGTCGTGGCCATTGCATCCCACGACGGT
GGCAAACAGGCTCTTGAGACGGTTCAGAGACTTCTCCCAGTTCTCTGTCAAGCCCACGGGCTGACTCCCG
ATCAAGTTGTAGCGATTGCGAATAACAATGGAGGGAAACAAGCATTGGAGACTGTCCAACGGCTCCTTCC
CGTGTTGTGTCAAGCCCACGGTTTGACGCCTGCACAAGTGGTCGCCATCGCCAGCCATGATGGCGGTAAG
CAGGCGCTGGAAACAGTACAGCGCCTGCTGCCTGTACTGTGCCAGGATCATGGACTGACCCCAGACCAGG
TAGTCGCAATCGCGTCGAACATTGGGGGAAAGCAAGCCCTGGAAACCGTGCAAAGGTTGTTGCCGGTCCT
TTGTCAAGACCACGGCCTTACACCGGAGCAAGTCGTGGCCATTGCAAGCAATGGGGGTGGCAAACAGGCT
CTTGAGACGGTTCAGAGACTTCTCCCAGTTCTCTGTCAAGCCCACGGGCTGACTCCCGATCAAGTTGTAG
CGATTGCGTC
