[The description below was written by a language model from this plasmid's Addgene catalogue record.]
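Description:
TAL3465 is a TALEN expression plasmid built on the JDS78 backbone, a roughly 6.4 kb mammalian expression vector that also carries a T7 promoter. It is maintained in E. coli as a high-copy plasmid under ampicillin selection. The insert, about 1.4 kb, is an engineered TAL effector repeat array designated ZebrafishCommunity-INF2-right, designed to recognise a site in the zebrafish (D. rerio) INF2 gene. It was placed into the backbone by restriction cloning through BsmBI sites. Because BsmBI is a type IIS enzyme that cuts outside its recognition sequence, both sites were destroyed on insertion, giving a seamless in-frame junction with the flanking backbone-encoded sequences.

The backbone supplies the remaining parts of the nuclease. A 3X FLAG tag lies at the N terminus for detection, and the wild-type FokI cleavage domain is fused at the C terminus. Expression is driven by the CMV promoter. The T7 designation in the vector type suggests that the coding sequence can also be transcribed in vitro to produce mRNA, although the record does not describe that use. As the "right" monomer, this construct is meant to be paired with a corresponding left-half TALEN that binds the opposite strand nearby, because FokI must dimerise across the spacer to make a double-strand break. Error-prone repair of that break can then yield indels that disrupt the gene. The associated publication concerns targeted gene disruption in somatic zebrafish cells using engineered TALENs. No feature table was provided, so finer details such as the polyadenylation signal and origin of replication are not stated in the record.
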