Addgene plasmid #47184: TAL3465
Depositing lab: Keith Joung. Depositing organization: Massachusetts General Hospital. Publication: Targeted gene disruption in somatic zebrafish cells using engineered TALENs. Sander JD, Cade L, Khayter C, Reyon D, Peterson RT, Joung JK, Yeh JR. Nat Biotechnol. 2011 Aug 5;29(8):697-8. doi: 10.1038/nbt.1934. PubMed 21822241.
Backbone
  Vector backbone: JDS78
  Backbone manufacturer: Addgene plasmid #32290
  Backbone size w/o insert (bp): 6447
  Vector type: Mammalian Expression ; T7
Growth in bacteria
  Bacterial resistance: Ampicillin, 100 μg/mL
  Growth temperature: 37°C
  Growth strain: XL1 Blue
  Copy number: High Copy
Gene/Insert
  Gene/Insert name: ZebrafishCommunity-INF2-right (alt name: INF2)
  Species: D. rerio (zebrafish)
  Insert size (bp): 1430
  Promoter: CMV
  Tag / fusion protein: 3X Flag (N terminal on backbone); WT FOKI (C terminal on backbone)
  Cloning method: Restriction Enzyme; 5′ cloning site BsmBI (destroyed during cloning); 3′ cloning site BsmBI (destroyed during cloning)
  Sequencing primers: 5′ CMV-F; 3′ BGH-rev
Terms and licenses: Academic/Nonprofit Terms; Industry Terms: Not Available to Industry
Depositor comments: Target binding site: TGCGCATCTTGTCTCTCT It is strongly recommended that users perform a diagnostic digest to verify this plasmid prior to use. For example, a double digest of the plasmid with BamHI and KpnI should result in two bands at 2.3kb and 5.8kb.
How to cite: TAL3465 was a gift from Keith Joung (Addgene plasmid # 47184 ; http://n2t.net/addgene:47184 ; RRID:Addgene_47184)
